>Addgene plasmid #90059 | LacI-11/109-pHG165c | addgene full sequence | sequence record 178386 | Addgene NGS Result
CCGGGAATTCCACCATCGAATGGTGCAAAACCTTTCGCGGTATGGCATGATAGCGCCCGGAAGAGAGTCA
ATTCAGGGTGGTGAATGTGAAACCAGTAACGTTATACGATGTCGCAGAGTATGCCGGTGTCTCTTATCAG
ACCGTTTCCCGCGTGGTGAACCAGGCCAGCCACGTTTCTGCGAAAACGCGGGAAAAAGTGGAAGCGGCGA
TGGCGGAGCTGAATTACATTCCCAACCGCGTGGCACAACAACTGGCGGGCAAACAGTCGTTGCTGATTGG
CGTTGCCACCTCCAGTCTGGCCCTGCACGCGCCGTCGCAAATTGTCGCGGCGATTAAATCTCGCGCCGAT
CAACTGGGTGCCAGCGTGGTGGTGTCGATGGTAGAACGAAGCGGCGTCGAAGCCTGTAAAACGGCGGTGC
ACAATCTTCTCGCGCAACGCGTCAGTGGGCTGATCATTAACTATCCGCTGGATGACCAGGATGCCATTGC
TGTGGAAGCTGCCTGCACTAATGTTCCGGCGTTATTTCTTGATGTCTCTGACCAGACACCCATCAACAGT
ATTATTTTCTCCCATGAAGACGGTACGCGACTGGGCGTGGAGCATCTGGTCGCATTGGGTCACCAGCAAA
TCGCGCTGTTAGCGGGCCCATTAAGTTCTGTCTCGGCGCGTCTGCGTCTGGCTGGCTGGCATAAATATCT
CACTCGCAATCAAATTCAGCCGATAGCGGAACGGGAAGGCGACTGGAGTGCCATGTCCGGTTTTCAACAA
ACCATGCAAATGCTGAATGAGGGCATCGTTCCCACTGCGATGCTGGTTGCCAACGATCAGATGGCGCTGG
GCGCAATGCGCGCCATTACCGAGTCCGGGCTGCGCGTTGGTGCGGATATCTCGGTAGTGGGATACGACGA
TACCGAAGACAGCTCATGTTATATCCCGCCGTTAACCACCATCAAACAGGATTTTCGCCTGCTGGGGCAA
ACCAGCGTGGACCGCTTGCTGCAACTCTCTCAGGGCCAGGCGGTGAAGGGCAATCAGCTGTTGCCCGTCT
CACTGGTGAAAAGAAAAACCACCCTGGCGCCCAATACGCAAACCGCCTCTCCCCGCGCGTTGGCCGATTC
ATTAATGCAGCTGTGATGAGAATTCGTAATAATATAGCTCTAGATTAATTGCGCCCGTTAACGGCGGGCA
GCGTTGGGTCCTGGCCACGGGTGCGCATGATCGTGCTCCTGTCGTTGAGGACCCGGCTAGGCTGGCGGGG
TTGCCTTACTGGTTAGCAGAATGAATCACCGATACGCGAGCGAACGTGAAGCGACTGCTGCTGCAAAACG
TCTGCGACCTGAGCAACAACATGAATGGTCTTCGGTTTCCGTGTTTCGTAAAGTCTGGAAACGCGGAAGT
CAGCGCCCTGCACCATTATGTTCCGGATCTGCATCGCAGGATGCTGCTGGCTACCCTGTGGAACACCTAC
ATCTGTATTAACGAAGCGCTGGCATTGACCCTGAGTGATTTTTCTCTGGTCCCGCCGCATCCATACCGCC
AGTTGTTTACCCTCACAACGTTCCAGTAACCGGGCATGTTCATCATCAGTAACCCGTATCGTGAGCATCC
TCTCTCGTTTCATCGGTATCATTACCCCCATGAACAGAAATCCCCCTTACACGGAGGCATCAGTGACCAA
ACAGGAAAAAACCGCCCTTAACATGGCCCGCTTTATCAGAAGCCAGACATTAACGCTTCTGGAGAAACTC
AACGAGCTGGACGCGGATGAACAGGCAGACATCTGTGAATCGCTTCACGACCACGCTGATGAGCTTTACC
GCAGCTGCCTCGCGCGTTTCGGTGATGACGGTGAAAACCTCTGACACATGCAGCTCCCGGAGACGGTCAC
AGCTTGTCTGTAAGCGGATGCCGGGAGCAGACAAGCCCGTCAGGGCGCGTCAGCGGGTGTTGGCGGGTGT
CGGGGCGCAGCCATGACCCAGTCACGTAGCGATAGCGGAGTGTATACTGGCTTAACTATGCGGCATCAGA
GCAGATTGTACTGAGAGTGCACCATATGCGGTGTGAAATACCGCACAGATGCGTAAGGAGAAAATACCGC
ATCAGGCGCTCTTCCGCTTCCTCGCTCACTGACTCGCTGCGCTCGGTCGTTCGGCTGCGGCGAGCGGTAT
CAGCTCACTCAAAGGCGGTAATACGGTTATCCACAGAATCAGGGGATAACGCAGGAAAGAACATGTGAGC
AAAAGGCCAGCAAAAGGCCAGGAACCGTAAAAAGGCCGCGTTGCTGGCGTTTTTCCATAGGCTCCGCCCC
CCTGACGAGCATCACAAAAATCGACGCTCAAGTCAGAGGTGGCGAAACCCGACAGGACTATAAAGATACC
AGGCGTTTCCCCCTGGAAGCTCCCTCGTGCGCTCTCCTGTTCCGACCCTGCCGCTTACCGGATACCTGTC
CGCCTTTCTCCCTTCGGGAAGCGTGGCGCTTTCTCATAGCTCACGCTGTAGGTATCTCAGTTCGGTGTAG
GTCGTTCGCTCCAAGCTGGGCTGTGTGCACGAACCCCCCGTTCAGCCCGACCGCTGCGCCTTATCCGGTA
ACTATCGTCTTGAGTCCAACCCGGTAAGACACGACTTATCGCCACTGGCAGCAGCCACTGGTAACAGGAT
TAGCAGAGCGAGGTATGTAGGCGGTGCTACAGAGTTCTTGAAGTGGTGGCCTAACTACGGCTACACTAGA
AGGACAGTATTTGGTATCTGCGCTCTGCTGAAGCCAGTTACCTTCGGAAAAAGAGTTGGTAGCTCTTGAT
CCGGCAAACAAACCACCGCTGGTAGCGGTGGTTTTTTTGTTTGCAAGCAGCAGATTACGCGCAGAAAAAA
AGGATCTCAAGAAGATCCTTTGATCTTTTCTACGGGGTCTGACGCTCAGTGGAACGAAAACTCACGTTAA
GGGATTTTGGTCATGAGATTATCAAAAAGGATCTTCACCTAGATCCTTTTAAATTAAAAATGAAGTTTTA
AATCAATCTAAAGTATATATGAGTAAACTTGGTCTGACAGTTACCAATGCTTAATCAGTGAGGCACCTAT
CTCAGCGATCTGTCTATTTCGTTCATCCATAGTTGCCTGACTCCCCGTCGTGTAGATAACTACGATACGG
GAGGGCTTACCATCTGGCCCCAGTGCTGCAATGATACCGCGAGACCCACGCTCACCGGCTCCAGATTTAT
CAGCAATAAACCAGCCAGCCGGAAGGGCCGAGCGCAGAAGTGGTCCTGCAACTTTATCCGCCTCCATCCA
GTCTATTAATTGTTGCCGGGAAGCTAGAGTAAGTAGTTCGCCAGTTAATAGTTTGCGCAACGTTGTTGCC
ATTGCTACAGGCATCGTGGTGTCACGCTCGTCGTTTGGTATGGCTTCATTCAGCTCCGGTTCCCAACGAT
CAAGGCGAGTTACATGATCCCCCATGTTGTGCAAAAAAGCGGTTAGCTCCTTCGGTCCTCCGATCGTTGT
CAGAAGTAAGTTGGCCGCAGTGTTATCACTCATGGTTATGGCAGCACTGCATAATTCTCTTACTGTCATG
CCATCCGTAAGATGCTTTTCTGTGACTGGTGAGTACTCAACCAAGTCATTCTGAGAATAGTGTATGCGGC
GACCGAGTTGCTCTTGCCCGGCGTCAATACGGGATAATACCGCGCCACATAGCAGAACTTTAAAAGTGCT
CATCATTGGAAAACGTTCTTCGGGGCGAAAACTCTCAAGGATCTTACCGCTGTTGAGATCCAGTTCGATG
TAACCCACTCGTGCACCCAACTGATCTTCAGCATCTTTTACTTTCACCAGCGTTTCTGGGTGAGCAAAAA
CAGGAAGGCAAAATGCCGCAAAAAAGGGAATAAGGGCGACACGGAAATGTTGAATACTCATACTCTTCCT
TTTTCAATATTATTGAAGCATTTATCAGGGTTATTGTCTCATGAGCGGATACATATTTGAATGTATTTAG
AAAAATAAACAAATAGGGGTTCCGCGCACATTTCCCCGAAAAGTGCCACCTGACGTCTAAGAAACCATTA
TTATCATGACATTAACCTATAAAAATAGGCGTATCACGAGGCCCTTTCGTCTTCAAGAATCCGTTAACGG
CATTCGCCATTCAGGCTGCGCAACTGTTGGGAAGGGCGATCGGTGCGGGCCTCTTCGCTATTACGCCAGC
TGGCGAAAGGGGGATGTGCTGCAAGGCGATTAAGTTGGGTAACGCCAGGGTTTTCCCAGTCACGACGTTG
TAAAACGACGGCCAGTGCCAAGCTTGGCTGCAGGTCGACGGATCC
Features (pLannotate 1.2.2; 9 found; start..end, strand, type, name):
     11..86      +  promoter       lacIq promoter: lacI (mutant); In the lacIq allele, a single base change in the promoter boosts expression of the lacI gene about 10-fold.
     87..1133    +  CDS            lacI: lac repressor; lacI; The lac repressor binds to the lac operator to inhibit transcription in E. coli. This inhibition can be relieved by adding lactose or isopropyl-β-D-thiogalactopyranoside (IPTG).
   1276..1656    -  CDS            YPB1_ECOLX: Protein predicted: Swiss-Prot protein existence level 4. From Escherichia coli.
   1673..1864    +  CDS            rop: Rop protein, which maintains plasmids at low copy number; rop
   1966..2106    +  misc_feature   bom: basis of mobility region from pBR322
   2292..2880    -  rep_origin     ori: high-copy-number ColE1/pMB1/pBR322/pUC origin of replication
   3051..3911    -  CDS            AmpR: β-lactamase; bla; confers resistance to ampicillin, carbenicillin, and related antibiotics
   3912..4016    -  promoter       AmpR promoter: bla
   4133..4287    -  CDS            lacZα (fragment): LacZα fragment of β-galactosidase; lacZ fragment
