[The description below was written by a language model from this plasmid's Addgene catalogue record and pLannotate feature annotations shown in this document.]
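Description:
LacI-11/109-pHG165c is a 4.3 kb bacterial expression plasmid that produces a dimeric version of the Escherichia coli lactose repressor. It is built on pHG165c, a derivative of the pHG165 vector from which residual LacI C-terminal codons were removed. The annotated sequence shows a pBR322-type architecture. It has a ColE1/pMB1-family origin of replication together with the rop gene, which holds copy number down and fits the catalogue's "low copy" designation. It also carries the bom mobilisation region, a predicted E. coli open reading frame of unknown function, and a fragment of lacZα left over from the parental vector. Selection is by ampicillin resistance, through β-lactamase expressed from its own bla promoter.

The payload is the lacI coding sequence, driven by the lacIq promoter. This promoter variant carries a single base change that raises repressor expression roughly tenfold over the native lacI promoter. A stop codon has been inserted 11 amino acids before the natural C-terminus. This removes the end of the tetramerisation region, so the protein assembles as a dimer rather than the wild-type tetramer while otherwise remaining a wild-type variant. The construct carries the polymorphic form with threonine at position 109. As in the native gene, translation begins at a GTG start codon, an alternative initiator in E. coli. No tags or reporters are recorded.

The associated work concerns LacI/GalR family repressors and hybrid proteins. The plasmid therefore probably serves as a dimeric LacI reference for comparing in vivo transcription repression and operator binding among homologues and variants, although the record does not spell out specific assays.
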