Addgene plasmid #90059: LacI-11/109-pHG165c
Purpose: Dimeric LacI (truncated last 11 amino acids) polymorphism with T at position 109
Depositing lab: Liskin Swint-Kruse. Depositing organization: University of Kansas Medical Center. Publication: Novel insights from hybrid LacI/GalR proteins: family-wide functional attributes and biologically significant variation in transcription repression. Meinhardt S, Manley MW Jr, Becker NA, Hessman JA, Maher LJ 3rd, Swint-Kruse L. Nucleic Acids Res. 2012 Nov;40(21):11139-54. doi: 10.1093/nar/gks806. Epub 2012 Sep 10. PubMed 22965134.
Backbone
  Vector backbone: phG165c
  Backbone manufacturer: PMID: 3012611 with residual LacI C-terminal codons of pHG165 removed
  Vector type: Bacterial Expression
Growth in bacteria
  Bacterial resistance: Ampicillin, 100 μg/mL
  Growth temperature: 37°C
  Growth strain: DH5alpha
  Copy number: Low Copy
Gene/Insert
  Gene/Insert name: LacI-11/109
  Species: E. coli
  Mutation: 109
  Promoter: Iq
  Cloning method: Ligation Independent Cloning
Terms and licenses: Academic/Nonprofit Terms; Industry Terms: Not Available to Industry
Depositor comments: WT LacI variant, stop codon inserted 11 amino acids from 3'-end of the gene; polymorphism at position 109 with T . The start codon of these genes is GTG, which is an alternative MET start codon in E. coli.
How to cite: LacI-11/109-pHG165c was a gift from Liskin Swint-Kruse (Addgene plasmid # 90059 ; http://n2t.net/addgene:90059 ; RRID:Addgene_90059)
